>Addgene plasmid #50708 | EB3-tdTomato | addgene full sequence | sequence record 274505 | Addgene NGS Result
CATGCATTAGTTATTAATAGTAATCAATTACGGGGTCATTAGTTCATAGCCCATATATGGAGTTCCGCGT
TACATAACTTACGGTAAATGGCCCGCCTGGCTGACCGCCCAACGACCCCCGCCCATTGACGTCAATAATG
ACGTATGTTCCCATAGTAACGCCAATAGGGACTTTCCATTGACGTCAATGGGTGGAGTATTTACGGTAAA
CTGCCCACTTGGCAGTACATCAAGTGTATCATATGCCAAGTACGCCCCCTATTGACGTCAATGACGGTAA
ATGGCCCGCCTGGCATTATGCCCAGTACATGACCTTATGGGACTTTCCTACTTGGCAGTACATCTACGTA
TTAGTCATCGCTATTACCATGGTGATGCGGTTTTGGCAGTACATCAATGGGCGTGGATAGCGGTTTGACT
CACGGGGATTTCCAAGTCTCCACCCCATTGACGTCAATGGGAGTTTGTTTTGGCACCAAAATCAACGGGA
CTTTCCAAAATGTCGTAACAACTCCGCCCCATTGACGCAAATGGGCGGTAGGCGTGTACGGTGGGAGGTC
TATATAAGCAGAGCTGGTTTAGTGAACCGTCAGATCCGCTAGCGCTACCGGACTCAGATCTCGAGCTCAA
GCTTCGAATTCTGCAGTCGACTGCCACCATGGCCGTCAATGTGTACTCCACATCTGTGACCAGTGAAAAT
CTGAGTCGCCATGATATGCTTGCATGGGTCAACGACTCCCTGCACCTCAACTATACCAAGATAGAACAGC
TTTGTTCAGGGGCAGCCTACTGCCAGTTCATGGACATGCTCTTCCCCGGCTGTGTGCACTTGAGGAAAGT
GAAGTTCCAGGCCAAACTAGAGCATGAATACATCCACAACTTCAAGGTGCTGCAAGCAGCTTTCAAGAAG
ATGGGTGTTGACAAAATCATTCCTGTAGAGAAATTAGTGAAAGGAAAATTCCAAGATAATTTTGAGTTTA
TTCAGTGGTTTAAGAAATTCTTTGACGCAAACTATGATGGAAAGGATTACAACCCTCTGCTGGCGCGGCA
GGGCCAGGACGTAGCGCCACCTCCTAACCCAGGTGATCAGATCTTCAACAAATCCAAGAAACTCATTGGC
ACAGCAGTTCCACAGAGGACGTCCCCCACAGGCCCAAAAAACATGCAGACCTCTGGCCGGCTGAGCAATG
TGGCCCCCCCCTGCATTCTCCGGAAGAATCCTCCATCAGCCCGAAATGGCGGCCATGAGACTGATGCCCA
AATTCTTGAACTCAACCAACAGCTGGTGGACTTGAAGCTGACAGTGGATGGGCTGGAGAAGGAACGTGAC
TTCTACTTCAGCAAACTTCGTGACATCGAGCTCATCTGCCAGGAGCATGAAAGTGAAAACAGCCCTGTTA
TCTCAGGCATCATTGGCATCCTCTATGCCACAGAGGAAGGATTCGCACCCCCTGAGGACGATGAGATTGA
AGAGCATCAACAAGAAGACCAGGACGAGTACCTGGATCCACCGGTCGCCACCATGGTGAGCAAGGGCGAG
GAGGTCATCAAAGAGTTCATGCGCTTCAAGGTGCGCATGGAGGGCTCCATGAACGGCCACGAGTTCGAGA
TCGAGGGCGAGGGCGAGGGCCGCCCCTACGAGGGCACCCAGACCGCCAAGCTGAAGGTGACCAAGGGCGG
CCCCCTGCCCTTCGCCTGGGACATCCTGTCCCCCCAGTTCATGTACGGCTCCAAGGCGTACGTGAAGCAC
CCCGCCGACATCCCCGATTACAAGAAGCTGTCCTTCCCCGAGGGCTTCAAGTGGGAGCGCGTGATGAACT
TCGAGGACGGCGGTCTGGTGACCGTGACCCAGGACTCCTCCCTGCAGGACGGCACGCTGATCTACAAGGT
GAAGATGCGCGGCACCAACTTCCCCCCCGACGGCCCCGTAATGCAGAAGAAGACCATGGGCTGGGAGGCC
TCCACCGAGCGCCTGTACCCCCGCGACGGCGTGCTGAAGGGCGAGATCCACCAGGCCCTGAAGCTGAAGG
ACGGCGGCCACTACCTGGTGGAGTTCAAGACCATCTACATGGCCAAGAAGCCCGTGCAACTGCCCGGCTA
CTACTACGTGGACACCAAGCTGGACATCACCTCCCACAACGAGGACTACACCATCGTGGAACAGTACGAG
CGCTCCGAGGGCCGCCACCACCTGTTCCTGGGGCATGGCACCGGCAGCACCGGCAGCGGCAGCTCCGGCA
CCGCCTCCTCCGAGGACAACAACATGGCCGTCATCAAAGAGTTCATGCGCTTCAAGGTGCGCATGGAGGG
CTCCATGAACGGCCACGAGTTCGAGATCGAGGGCGAGGGCGAGGGCCGCCCCTACGAGGGCACCCAGACC
GCCAAGCTGAAGGTGACCAAGGGCGGCCCCCTGCCCTTCGCCTGGGACATCCTGTCCCCCCAGTTCATGT
ACGGCTCCAAGGCGTACGTGAAGCACCCCGCCGACATCCCCGATTACAAGAAGCTGTCCTTCCCCGAGGG
CTTCAAGTGGGAGCGCGTGATGAACTTCGAGGACGGCGGTCTGGTGACCGTGACCCAGGACTCCTCCCTG
CAGGACGGCACGCTGATCTACAAGGTGAAGATGCGCGGCACCAACTTCCCCCCCGACGGCCCCGTAATGC
AGAAGAAGACCATGGGCTGGGAGGCCTCCACCGAGCGCCTGTACCCCCGCGACGGCGTGCTGAAGGGCGA
GATCCACCAGGCCCTGAAGCTGAAGGACGGCGGCCACTACCTGGTGGAGTTCAAGACCATCTACATGGCC
AAGAAGCCCGTGCAACTGCCCGGCTACTACTACGTGGACACCAAGCTGGACATCACCTCCCACAACGAGG
ACTACACCATCGTGGAACAGTACGAGCGCTCCGAGGGCCGCCACCACCTGTTCCTGTACGGCATGGACGA
GCTGTACAAGTAGGCGGCCGCGACTCTAGATCATAATCAGCCATACCACATTTGTAGAGGTTTTACTTGC
TTTAAAAAACCTCCCACACCTCCCCCTGAACCTGAAACATAAAATGAATGCAATTGTTGTTGTTAACTTG
TTTATTGCAGCTTATAATGGTTACAAATAAAGCAATAGCATCACAAATTTCACAAATAAAGCATTTTTTT
CACTGCATTCTAGTTGTGGTTTGTCCAAACTCATCAATGTATCTTAAGGCGTAAATTGTAAGCGTTAATA
TTTTGTTAAAATTCGCGTTAAATTTTTGTTAAATCAGCTCATTTTTTAACCAATAGGCCGAAATCGGCAA
AATCCCTTATAAATCAAAAGAATAGACCGAGATAGGGT
[37 nt withheld, positions 3329-3365]
AAAGAACGTGGACTCCAACGTCAAAGG
[49 nt withheld, positions 3393-3441]
T
[91 nt withheld, positions 3443-3533]
G
[124 nt withheld, positions 3535-3658]
CAGGTGGCACTTTTCGGGGAAATGTGCGCGGAACCCCTATTTGTTTATTTTTCTAAATACATTCAAATAT
GTATCCGCTCATGAGACAATAACCCTGATAAATGCTTCAATAATATTGAAAAAGGAAGAGTCCTGAGGCG
GAAAGAACCAGCTGTGGAATGTGTGTCAGTTAGGGTGTGGAAAGTCCCCAGGCTCCCCAGCAGGCAGAAG
TATGCAAAGCATGCATCTCAATTAGTCAGCAACCAGGTGTGGAAAGTCCCCAGGCTCCCCAGCAGGCAGA
AGTATGCAAAGCATGCATCTCAATTAGTCAGCAACCATAGTCCCGCCCCTAACTCCGCCCATCCCGCCCC
TAACTCCGCCCAGTTCCGCCCATTCTCCGCCCCATGGCTGACTAATTTTTTTTATTTATGCAGAGGCCGA
GGCCGCCTCGGCCTCTGAGCTATTCCAGAAGTAGTGAGGAGGCTTTTTTGGAGGCCTAGGCTTTTGCAAA
GATCGATCAAGAGACAGGATGAGGATCGTTTCGCATGATTGAACAAGATGGATTGCACGCAGGTTCTCCG
GCCGCTTGGGTGGAGAGGCTATTCGGCTATGACTGGGCACAACAGACAATCGGCTGCTCTGATGCCGCCG
TGTTCCGGCTGTCAGCGCAGGGGCGCCCGGTTCTTTTTGTCAAGACCGACCTGTCCGGTGCCCTGAATGA
ACTGCAAGACGAGGCAGCGCGGCTATCGTGGCTGGCCACGACGGGCGTTCCTTGCGCAGCTGTGCTCGAC
GTTGTCACTGAAGCGGGAAGGGACTGGCTGCTATTGGGCGAAGTGCCGGGGCAGGATCTCCTGTCATCTC
ACCTTGCTCCTGCCGAGAAAGTATCCATCATGGCTGATGCAATGCGGCGGCTGCATACGCTTGATCCGGC
TACCTGCCCATTCGACCACCAAGCGAAACATCGCATCGAGCGAGCACGTACTCGGATGGAAGCCGGTCTT
GTCGATCAGGATGATCTGGACGAAGAGCATCAGGGGCTCGCGCCAGCCGAACTGTTCGCCAGGCTCAAGG
CGAGCATGCCCGACGGCGAGGATCTCGTCGTGACCCATGGCGATGCCTGCTTGCCGAATATCATGGTGGA
AAATGGCCGCTTTTCTGGATTCATCGACTGTGGCCGGCTGGGTGTGGCGGACCGCTATCAGGACATAGCG
TTGGCTACCCGTGATATTGCTGAAGAGCTTGGCGGCGAATGGGCTGACCGCTTCCTCGTGCTTTACGGTA
TCGCCGCTCCCGATTCGCAGCGCATCGCCTTCTATCGCCTTCTTGACGAGTTCTTCTGAGCGGGACTCTG
GGGTTCGAAATGACCGACCAAGCGACGCCCAACCTGCCATCACGAGATTTCGATTCCACCGCCGCCTTCT
ATGAAAGGTTGGGCTTCGGAATCGTTTTCCGGGACGCCGGCTGGATGATCCTCCAGCGCGGGGATCTCAT
GCTGGAGTTCTTCGCCCACCCTAGGGGGAGGCTAACTGAAACACGGAAGGAGACAATACCGGAAGGAACC
CGCGCTATGACGGCAATAAAAAGACAGAATAAAACGCACGGTGTTGGGTCGTTTGTTCATAAACGCGGGG
TTCGGTCCCAGGGCTGGCACTCTGTCGATACCCCACCGAGACCCCATTGGGGCCAATACGCCCGCGTTTC
TTCCTTTTCCCCACCCCACCCCCCAAGTTCGGGTGAAGGCCCAGGGCTCGCAGCCAACGTCGGGGCGGCA
GGCCCTGCCATAGCCTCAGGTTACTCATATATACTTTAGATTGATTTAAAACTTCATTTTTAATTTAAAA
GGATCTAGGTGAAGATCCTTTTTGATAATCTCATGACCAAAATCCCTTAACGTGAGTTTTCGTTCCACTG
AGCGTCAGACCCCGTAGAAAAGATCAAAGGATCTTCTTGAGATCCTTTTTTTCTGCGCGTAATCTGCTGC
TTGCAAACAAAAAAACCACCGCTACCAGCGGTGGTTTGTTTGCCGGATCAAGAGCTACCAACTCTTTTTC
CGAAGGTAACTGGCTTCAGCAGAGCGCAGATACCAAATACTGTTCTTCTAGTGTAGCCGTAGTTAGGCCA
CCACTTCAAGAACTCTGTAGCACCGCCTACATACCTCGCTCTGCTAATCCTGTTACCAGTGGCTGCTGCC
AGTGGCGATAAGTCGTGTCTTACCGGGTTGGACTCAAGACGATAGTTACCGGATAAGGCGCAGCGGTCGG
GCTGAACGGGGGGTTCGTGCACACAGCCCAGCTTGGAGCGAACGACCTACACCGAACTGAGATACCTACA
GCGTGAGCTATGAGAAAGCGCCACGCTTCCCGAAGGGAGAAAGGCGGACAGGTATCCGGTAAGCGGCAGG
GTCGGAACAGGAGAGCGCACGAGGGAGCTTCCAGGGGGAAACGCCTGGTATCTTTATAGTCCTGTCGGGT
TTCGCCACCTCTGACTTGAGCGTCGATTTTTGTGATGCTCGTCAGGGGGGCGGAGCCTATGGAAAAACGC
CAGCAACGCGGCCTTTTTACGGTTCCTGGCCTTTTGCTGGCCTTTTGCTCACATGTTCTTTCCTGCGTTA
TCCCCTGATTCTGTGGATAACCGTATTACCGC
Features (pLannotate 1.2.2; 15 found; start..end, strand, type, name):
     68..371     +  enhancer       CMV enhancer: human cytomegalovirus immediate early enhancer
    372..575     +  promoter       CMV promoter: human cytomegalovirus (CMV) immediate early promoter
    598..651     +  misc_feature   MCS (fragment): multiple cloning site
    659..1501    +  CDS            MAPRE3: MARE3_HUMAN - Experimental evidence at protein level: Swiss-Prot protein existence level 1. Plus-end tracking protein (+TIP) that binds to the plus-end of microtubules and regulates the dynamics of the microtubule cytoskeleton. Promotes microtubule growth. May be involved in spindle function by stabilizing microtubules and anchoring them at centrosomes. Also acts as a regulator of minus-end microtubule organization: interacts with the complex formed by AKAP9 and PDE4DIP, leading to recruit CAMSAP2 to the Golgi apparatus, thereby tethering non- centrosomal minus-end microtubules to the Golgi, a
   1523..2953    +  CDS            tdTomato: tandem dimeric (pseudo-monomeric) derivative of DsRed (Shaner et al., 2004) mammalian codon-optimized
   2969..3052    +  CDS            large T antigen (fragment): large T antigen from SV40 (simian virus 40)
   3075..3196    +  polyA_signal   SV40 poly(A) signal: SV40 polyadenylation signal
   3230..3658    -  rep_origin     f1 ori (sequence partly withheld): f1 bacteriophage origin of replication; arrow indicates direction of (+) strand synthesis
   3685..3789    +  promoter       AmpR promoter: bla
   3791..4148    +  promoter       SV40 promoter: SV40 enhancer and early promoter
   4183..4977    +  CDS            NeoR/KanR: aminoglycoside phosphotransferase from Tn5; aph(3')-II (or nptII); confers resistance to neomycin, kanamycin, and G418 (Geneticin®)
   4998..5150    +  CDS            ble (fragment): BLE_KLEPN - Experimental evidence at protein level: Swiss-Prot protein existence level 1. Binding protein with a strong affinity to the bleomycin family of antibiotics. Binds to CL990; an antimitotic-antibiotic compound. From Klebsiella pneumoniae.
   5209..5256    +  polyA_signal   HSV TK poly(A) signal: herpes simplex virus thymidine kinase polyadenylation signal (Cole and Stacy, 1985)
   5347..5363    -  polyA_signal   bGH poly(A) signal (fragment): bovine growth hormone polyadenylation signal
   5585..6173    +  rep_origin     ori: high-copy-number ColE1/pMB1/pBR322/pUC origin of replication
