[The description below was written by a language model from this plasmid's Addgene catalogue record and pLannotate feature annotations shown in this document.]
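Description:
EB3-tdTomato is a mammalian expression plasmid built on the Clontech tdTomato-N1 backbone, in which human EB3 (MAPRE3) is fused at its C terminus to the red fluorescent protein tdTomato. The sequenced record is about 6.3 kb. Transcription of the fusion is driven by the human cytomegalovirus immediate-early enhancer and promoter. The MAPRE3 coding sequence sits just downstream of a remnant of the multiple cloning site and is followed after a short linker by tdTomato, a tandem-dimer, pseudo-monomeric DsRed derivative that is codon-optimized for mammalian cells. An SV40 polyadenylation signal terminates the transcript; the small large T antigen fragment annotated just before it is probably part of that SV40-derived region, not a functional element. According to the depositor, the construct was derived from an earlier EB3-GFP plasmid by replacing GFP with tdTomato, leaving a SalI site at the 5′ end of EB3 and a NotI site at the 3′ end of tdTomato.

The plasmid replicates in E. coli from a high-copy ColE1/pUC-type origin and also carries an f1 phage origin. A single Tn5 aminoglycoside phosphotransferase gene (NeoR/KanR) serves both hosts. A bacterial bla-type promoter drives it for kanamycin selection, and the SV40 enhancer/early promoter, paired with an HSV TK polyadenylation signal, drives it for G418 selection of mammalian cells. The short ble and bGH poly(A) annotations are fragments with no evident function.

EB3 is a plus-end tracking protein that binds growing microtubule ends, so the fusion labels the growing tips of microtubules in live mammalian cells. The associated work concerns microtubule dynamics in neuronal dendritic spines.
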