Addgene plasmid #50708: EB3-tdTomato
Purpose: expresses EB3-tdTomato fusion in mammalian cells for labeling the growing tips of MTs
Depositing lab: Erik Dent. Publication: Synaptic regulation of microtubule dynamics in dendritic spines by calcium, F-actin, and drebrin. Merriam EB, Millette M, Lumbard DC, Saengsawang W, Fothergill T, Hu X, Ferhat L, Dent EW. J Neurosci. 2013 Oct 16;33(42):16471-82. doi: 10.1523/JNEUROSCI.0661-13.2013. PubMed 24133252.
Backbone
  Vector backbone: tdTomato-N1
  Backbone manufacturer: Clontech
  Backbone size w/o insert (bp): 5443
  Vector type: Mammalian Expression
  Selectable markers: Neomycin (select with G418)
Growth in bacteria
  Bacterial resistance: Kanamycin, 50 μg/mL
  Growth temperature: 37°C
  Growth strain: DH5alpha
  Copy number: Unknown
Gene/Insert
  Gene/Insert name: EB3 (alt name: MAPRE3)
  Species: H. sapiens (human)
  Entrez Gene: MAPRE3 (a.k.a. EB3, EBF3, EBF3-S, RP3)
  Promoter: CMV
  Tag / fusion protein: tdTomato (C terminal on backbone)
  Cloning method: Restriction Enzyme; 5′ cloning site Sal1 (not destroyed); 3′ cloning site unknown (unknown if destroyed)
  Sequencing primers: 5′ CMV-F
Terms and licenses: Academic/Nonprofit Terms; Industry Terms: Not Available to Industry
Depositor comments: We received the EB3 construct from Niels Galjart (Erasmus U, Netherlands) originally and replaced GFP with tdTomato. There is a Sal I site at the 5' end of EB3 and a Not I site at the 3' end of tdTomato.
How to cite: EB3-tdTomato was a gift from Erik Dent (Addgene plasmid # 50708 ; http://n2t.net/addgene:50708 ; RRID:Addgene_50708)
