>Addgene plasmid #50708 | EB3-tdTomato | addgene partial sequence | sequence record 77855 | CMV-F 5'-CGCAAATGGGCGGTAGGCGTG-3'
CCGCTAGCGCTACCGGACTCAGATCTCGAGCTCAAGCTTCGAATTCTGCAGTCGACTGCCACCATGGCCG
TCAATGTGTACTCCACATCTGTGACCAGTGAAAATCTGAGTCGCCATGATATGCTTGCATGGGTCAACGA
CTCCCTGCACCTCAACTATACCAAGATAGAACAGCTTTGTTCAGGGGCAGCCTACTGCCAGTTCATGGAC
ATGCTCTTCCCCGGCTGTGTGCACTTGAGGAAAGTGAAGTTCCAGGCCAAACTAGAGCATGAATACATCC
ACAACTTCAAGGTGCTGCAAGCAGCTTTCAAGAAGATGGGTGTTGACAAAATCATTCCTGTAGAGAAATT
AGTGAAAGGAAAATTCCAAGATAATTTTGAGTTTATTCAGTGGTTTAAGAAATTCTTTGACGCAAACTAT
GATGGAAAGGATTACAACCCTCTGCTGGCGCGGCAGGGCCAGGACGTAGCGCCACCTCCTAACCCAGGTG
ATCAGATCTTCAACAAATCCAAGAAACTCATTGGCACAGCAGTTCCACAGAGGACGTCCCCCACAGGCCC
AAAAAACATGCAGACCTCTGGCCGGCTGAGCAATGTGGCCCCCCCCTGCATTCTCCGGAAGAATCCTCCA
TCAGCCCGAAATGGCGGCCATGAGACTGATGCCCAAATTCTTGAACTCAACCAACAGCTGGTGGACTTGA
AGCTGACAGTGGATGGGCTGGAGAAGGAACGTGACTTCTACTTCAGCAAACTTCGTGACATCGAGCTCAT
CTGCCAGGAGCATGAAAGTGAAAACAGCCCTGTTATCTCAGG
